Addgene plasmid #223009: pMB26
Purpose: Cas12a and Csy4 with 5' target (I) for Nicotiana leaf assay
Depositing lab: Martin Parniske. Depositing organization: Ludwig-Maximilians-Universitaet Muenchen (LMU). Publication: A quantitative assay for the efficiency of RNA-guided genome editing in plants. Bircheneder M, Schreiber T, Tissier A, Parniske M. Plant J. 2024 Sep;119(5):2564-2577. doi: 10.1111/tpj.16931. Epub 2024 Jul 20. PubMed 39032106.
Backbone
  Vector backbone: LIIIβ F A-B - BB53
  Backbone manufacturer: Binder et al., 2014
  Vector type: Plant Expression, CRISPR
  Selectable markers: Firefly luciferase
Growth in bacteria
  Bacterial resistance: Kanamycin, 50 μg/mL
  Growth temperature: 30°C
  Growth strain: NEB Stable
  Copy number: High Copy
Gene/Insert
  Gene/Insert name: Cas12a and Csy4 with 5' target (I)
  Cloning method: Golden Gate
  Sequencing primers: 5′ GGTGGCAGGATATATTGTGGTG; 3′ CGCTCTTTTCTCTTAGGTTTACCC
Resource information
  A portion of this plasmid was derived from a plasmid made by: Holger Puchta (sequence of tt_At_LbCas12a).
Terms and licenses: Academic/Nonprofit Terms; Industry Terms: Not Available to Industry
How to cite: pMB26 was a gift from Martin Parniske (Addgene plasmid # 223009 ; http://n2t.net/addgene:223009 ; RRID:Addgene_223009)
