[The description below was written by a language model from this plasmid's Addgene catalogue record and pLannotate feature annotations shown in this document.]
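Description:
pMB26 is a roughly 21 kb binary T-DNA plasmid for plant expression and CRISPR work, assembled by Golden Gate cloning in the LIIIβ F A-B (BB53) backbone. It replicates in E. coli from a high-copy ColE1/pUC-type origin (with a pBR322 bom site) and carries the pVS1 oriV, RepA and StaA functions that allow stable maintenance in Agrobacterium. Bacterial selection is by kanamycin (aph(3')-Ia). No plant selection gene is annotated. The catalogue lists firefly luciferase under selectable markers, but here it serves as a readout rather than a selection.

Several transcription units are annotated between the nopaline-type left and right borders. A NOS promoter drives Renilla luciferase with a CaMV poly(A) signal, which presumably acts as an internal normalisation reporter. Further downstream, a firefly luciferase coding sequence ending in a NOS terminator is preceded by a short His-tag-like fragment and a CRISPR direct repeat element. This fits the recorded "5' target (I)", a nuclease target placed at the 5' end of the reporter so that editing changes the luminescence. A Csy4 (Cas6f) coding sequence with the Arabidopsis HSP18.2 terminator supplies the endoribonuclease that processes guide RNA transcripts, and two hammerhead ribozyme fragments suggest additional RNA-processing elements.

The Cas12a gene, which the record traces to a tt_At_LbCas12a sequence, is not annotated in the feature table. It probably lies in the large unannotated stretch after the Renilla cassette. Most promoters are likewise unannotated, including those for firefly luciferase and Csy4. The plasmid is intended for Agrobacterium-mediated transient expression in Nicotiana leaves, as part of a quantitative assay of RNA-guided genome editing efficiency.
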