Features (pLannotate 1.2.2; 23 found; start..end, strand, type, name):
     18..158     +  misc_feature   bom: basis of mobility region from pBR322
    344..932     -  rep_origin     ori: high-copy-number ColE1/pMB1/pBR322/pUC origin of replication
   1003..1021    -  promoter       T7 promoter: promoter for bacteriophage T7 RNA polymerase
   1155..1964    +  CDS            KanR: aminoglycoside phosphotransferase; aph(3')-Ia; confers resistance to kanamycin in bacteria or G418 (Geneticin®) in eukaryotes
   2220..2244    +  misc_feature   LB T-DNA repeat: left border repeat from nopaline C58 T-DNA
   2403..2586    +  promoter       NOS promoter: nopaline synthase promoter NOS promoter
   2607..3539    +  CDS            LUCI_RENRE: Experimental evidence at protein level: Swiss-Prot protein existence level 1. Upon binding the substrate, the enzyme catalyzes an oxygenation, producing a very short-lived hydroperoxide that cyclizes into a dioxetanone structure, which collapses, releasing a CO(2) molecule. The spontaneous breakdown of the dioxetanone releases the energy (about 50 kcal/mole) that is necessary to generate the excited state of the coelenteramide product, which is the singlet form of the monoanion. In vivo the product undergoes the process of nonradiative energy transfer to an accessory protein, a green fluoresce
   3634..3793    +  polyA_signal   CaMV poly(A) signal (fragment): cauliflower mosaic virus polyadenylation signal
   9776..9856    +  CDS            RBCS.3A (fragment): RBS3_PEA - Experimental evidence at protein level: Swiss-Prot protein existence level 1. RuBisCO catalyzes two reactions: the carboxylation of D- ribulose 1,5-bisphosphate, the primary event in carbon dioxide fixation, as well as the oxidative fragmentation of the pentose substrate. Both reactions occur simultaneously and in competition at the same active site. Although the small subunit is not catalytic it is essential for maximal activity (Probable). Binds to abscisic acid (ABA); only half of the possible binding sites are occupied in the crystal; and there are indications this is a low affi
  10640..10663   +  misc_RNA       sTRSV HHRz (fragment): hammerhead ribozyme from the tobacco ringspot virus satellite RNA (Khvorova et al., 2003)
  11203..11226   +  misc_RNA       sTRSV HHRz (fragment): hammerhead ribozyme from the tobacco ringspot virus satellite RNA (Khvorova et al., 2003)
  12504..12522   +  CDS            9xHis (fragment): 9xHis affinity tag
  12532..12559   +  ncRNA          CRISPR-DR4: Accession: RF01317 - CRISPR RNA direct repeat element
  12574..14220   +  CDS            LUCI_PHOPY: Experimental evidence at protein level: Swiss-Prot protein existence level 1. Produces green light with a wavelength of 562 nm. From Photinus pyralis (Common eastern firefly) (Lampyris pyralis).
  14254..14506   +  terminator     NOS terminator: nopaline synthase terminator and poly(A) signal
  16003..16563   +  CDS            cas6f: CAS6_PSEAB - Also known as csy4. Experimental evidence at protein level: Swiss-Prot protein existence level 1. CRISPR (clustered regularly interspaced short palindromic repeat) is an adaptive immune system that provides protection against mobile genetic elements (viruses, transposable elements and conjugative plasmids). CRISPR clusters contain sequences complementary to antecedent mobile elements and target invading nucleic acids. CRISPR clusters are transcribed and processed into CRISPR RNA (crRNA). Processes pre-crRNA into individual crRNA units. Absolutely required for crRNA production or s
  16598..16846   +  terminator     HSP terminator: efficient transcription terminator from the Arabidopsis thaliana heat shock protein 18.2 gene (Nagaya et al., 2010)
  16910..16934   +  misc_feature   RB T-DNA repeat: right border repeat from nopaline C58 T-DNA
  17274..17675   +  CDS            Y4CG_SINFN (fragment): Protein inferred from homology: Swiss-Prot protein existence level 3. From Sinorhizobium fredii (strain NBRC 101917 / NGR234).
  18235..18864   +  CDS            pVS1 StaA: stability protein from the Pseudomonas plasmid pVS1 (Heeb et al., 2000)
  19293..20366   +  CDS            pVS1 RepA: replication protein from the Pseudomonas plasmid pVS1 (Heeb et al., 2000)
  20432..20626   +  rep_origin     pVS1 oriV: origin of replication for the Pseudomonas plasmid pVS1 (Heeb et al., 2000)
  20829..20868   +  CDS            rop (fragment): Rop protein, which maintains plasmids at low copy number; rop
>Addgene plasmid #223009 | pMB26 | addgene full sequence | sequence record 449292 | Addgene NGS Result
GTTGGCGGGTGTCGGGGCGCAGCCATGACCCAGTCACGTAGCGATAGCGGAGTGTATACTGGCTTAACTA
TGCGGCATCAGAGCAGATTGTACTGAGAGTGCACCATATGCGGTGTGAAATACCGCACAGATGCGTAAGG
AGAAAATACCGCATCAGGCGCTCTTCCGCTTCCTCGCTCACTGACTCGCTGCGCTCGGTCGTTCGGCTGC
GGCGAGCGGTATCAGCTCACTCAAAGGCGGTAATACGGTTATCCACAGAATCAGGGGATAACGCAGGAAA
GAACATGTGAGCAAAAGGCCAGCAAAAGGCCAGGAACCGTAAAAAGGCCGCGTTGCTGGCGTTTTTCCAT
AGGCTCCGCCCCCCTGACGAGCATCACAAAAATCGACGCTCAAGTCAGAGGTGGCGAAACCCGACAGGAC
TATAAAGATACCAGGCGTTTCCCCCTGGAAGCTCCCTCGTGCGCTCTCCTGTTCCGACCCTGCCGCTTAC
CGGATACCTGTCCGCCTTTCTCCCTTCGGGAAGCGTGGCGCTTTCTCATAGCTCACGCTGTAGGTATCTC
AGTTCGGTGTAGGTCGTTCGCTCCAAGCTGGGCTGTGTGCACGAACCCCCCGTTCAGCCCGACCGCTGCG
CCTTATCCGGTAACTATCGTCTTGAGTCCAACCCGGTAAGACACGACTTATCGCCACTGGCAGCAGCCAC
TGGTAACAGGATTAGCAGAGCGAGGTATGTAGGCGGTGCTACAGAGTTCTTGAAGTGGTGGCCTAACTAC
GGCTACACTAGAAGGACAGTATTTGGTATCTGCGCTCTGCTGAAGCCAGTTACCTTCGGAAAAAGAGTTG
GTAGCTCTTGATCCGGCAAACAAACCACCGCTGGTAGCGGTGGTTTTTTTGTTTGCAAGCAGCAGATTAC
GCGCAGAAAAAAAGGATCTCAAGAAGATCCTTTGATCTTTTCTACGGGGTCTGACGCTCATAAAATCATT
ATTTGCCATCCAGCTGATATCCCCTATAGTGAGTCGTATTACATGGTCATAGCTGTTTCCTGGCAGCTCT
GGCCCGTGTCTCAAAATCTCTGATGTTACATTGCACAAGATAAAAATATATCATCATGAACAATAAAACT
GTCTGCTTACATAAACAGTAATACAAGGGGTGTTATGAGCCATATTCAACGGGAAACGTCGAGGCCGCGA
TTAAATTCCAACATGGATGCTGATTTATATGGGTATAAATGGGCTCGCGATAATGTCGGGCAATCAGGTG
CGACAATCTATCGCTTGTATGGGAAGCCCGATGCGCCAGAGTTGTTTCTGAAACATGGCAAAGGTAGCGT
TGCCAATGATGTTACAGATGAGATGGTCAGACTAAACTGGCTGACGGAATTTATGCCTCTTCCGACCATC
AAGCATTTTATCCGTACTCCTGATGATGCATGGTTACTCACCACTGCGATCCCCGGAAAAACAGCATTCC
AGGTATTAGAAGAATATCCTGATTCAGGTGAAAATATTGTTGATGCGCTGGCAGTGTTCCTGCGCCGGTT
GCATTCGATTCCTGTTTGTAATTGTCCTTTTAACAGCGATCGCGTATTTCGTCTTGCTCAGGCGCAATCA
CGAATGAATAACGGTTTGGTTGATGCGAGTGATTTTGATGACGAGCGTAATGGCTGGCCTGTTGAACAAG
TCTGGAAAGAAATGCATAAACTTTTGCCATTCTCACCGGATTCAGTCGTCACTCATGGTGATTTCTCACT
TGATAACCTTATTTTTGACGAGGGGAAATTAATAGGTTGTATTGATGTTGGACGAGTCGGAATCGCAGAC
CGATACCAGGATCTTGCCATCCTATGGAACTGCCTCGGTGAGTTTTCTCCTTCATTACAGAAACGGCTTT
TTCAAAAATATGGTATTGATAATCCTGATATGAATAAATTGCAGTTTCATTTGATGCTCGATGAGTTTTT
CTAATCAGAATTGGTTAATTGGTTGTAACACTGGCAGAGCATTACGCTGACTTGACGGGACGGCGCAAGC
TCATGACCAAAATCCCTTAACGTGAGTTACGCGTCGTTCCACTGAGCGTCAGACCCCTGCCGGTAACATG
AGCAAAGTCTGCCGCCTTACAACGGCTCTCCCGCTGACGCCGTCCCGGACTGATGGGCTGCCTGTATCGA
GTGGTGATTTTGTGCCGAGCTGCCGGTCGGGGAGCTGTTGGCTGGCTGGTGGCAGGATATATTGTGGTGT
AAACAAATTGACGCTTAGACGGATTACGGGTCTCAGCGGTACGGCGGGATCATGAGCGGAGAATTAAGGG
AGTCACGTTATGACCCCCGCCGATGACGCGGGACAAGCCGTTTTACGTTTGGAACTGACAGAACCGCAAC
GTTGAAGGAGCCACTCAGCCGCGGGTTTCTGGAGTTTAATGAGCTAAGCACATACGTCAGAAACCATTAT
TGCGCGTTCAAAAGTCGCCTAAGGTCACTATCAGCTAGCAAATATTTCTTGTCAAAAATGCTCCACTGAC
GTTCCATAAATTCCCCTCGGTATCCAATTAGAGTCTCATATTCACTCTCAATCCAAATAATCTGCACCGG
ATCTTCTGGAAGCACCATGACGAGTAAAGTGTATGATCCTGAGCAAAGGAAGAGAATGATCACAGGTCCT
CAATGGTGGGCTAGGTGTAAACAGATGAATGTTCTTGACTCTTTCATCAACTACTACGATTCTGAGAAAC
ATGCCGAAAACGCAGTGATTTTCCTCCATGGAAATGCTGCTTCAAGCTATCTCTGGAGACACGTTGTCCC
ACATATAGAACCAGTAGCTAGATGCATTATACCGGATTTGATTGGTATGGGCAAAAGTGGGAAATCAGGG
AATGGATCCTACAGGTTATTGGACCACTACAAGTATCTCACAGCTTGGTTTGAACTACTTAACTTGCCTA
AGAAGATCATATTCGTGGGACATGATTGGGGAGCATGTCTTGCCTTTCACTATTCCTATGAACATCAGGA
CAAAATAAAGGCCATTGTCCATGCAGAGTCTGTTGTTGACGTGATTGAAAGCTGGGATGAATGGCCTGAC
ATTGAGGAGGATATTGCGTTAATCAAGAGTGAAGAAGGCGAGAAAATGGTTCTTGAAAACAATTTCTTTG
TCGAAACTATGTTGCCGTCTAAAATCATGAGAAAACTGGAACCAGAAGAATTCGCAGCATACTTAGAACC
CTTTAAGGAGAAAGGAGAAGTCAGACGACCAACTCTGTCTTGGCCTAGAGAGATTCCATTGGTTAAGGGT
GGCAAACCAGATGTTGTACAAATTGTGCGAAATTATAACGCTTATCTGCGTGCTTCAGATGATCTTCCTA
AGATGTTTATTGAGTCAGATCCCGGTTTCTTTAGCAATGCGATTGTAGAGGGTGCTAAGAAATTTCCAAA
TACCGAATTCGTGAAGGTTAAAGGACTACACTTTTCTCAAGAAGATGCACCTGATGAGATGGGGAAGTAC
ATAAAGTCCTTTGTAGAGCGTGTTCTTAAGAATGAGCAGTAAAAGGGCTAAGACCTAAGCTAGCCTAGAA
TCCGGCCATGCTAGAGTCCGCAAAAATCACCAGTCTCTCTCTACAAATCTATCTCTCTCTATTTTTCTCC
AGAATAATGTGTGAGTAGTTCCCAGATAAGGGAATTAGGGTTCTTATAGGGTTTCGCTCATGTGTTGAGC
ATATAAGAAACCCTTAGTATGTATTTGTATTTGTAAAATACTTCTATCAATAAAATTTCTAATTCCTAAA
ACCAAAATCCAGTGACCTTGAGTGACCTAAGCTAGCCTAGTGTCGGGCGCGGGGAGAGAGGATTTTGAGG
AAATAATTAATTGAATTACTTGTATTATTGATAAAGTAATTTAGATAAGTTGTTAGTACAACTTATTGCA
ACTATGGATAGACAAAAATCACTTATTTTAAGGGGAGAAGTATATAACAACTTATTATAAAATTTCTGAG
CAGCCGGCCTCCTCCAATCAATCATAGAGAGTGGAGCCCATTCTGGAAAACCAAGGAACCCCCAACTTGC
ACTGGTGCGGTGGCCCAATTCAAAAAAAACGGGGCCCAGCAAAGTAACGCCGTTGTAACGATTTATCAAT
CCAAACTCAAAAGGCGGCGAGATGCGTTTAACTCCGTGAAATTAACAAACCGCCAACAACTTGCAATTTG
CAACTACCGTTTCCAAGAAGAACTCAACCACACAACGTATCCTATCCCAAACCACACGCAACTAGTGACG
CGTCATAAGGACACGTGTCACAATTTGACTGGTTAATAATTTCACCGCTTTTGCTATAAATTACCTCCAA
TCCCCTTAGCTTCTTCACAATTCAGTTCCCAACCCTAACAATTCTTGTTCATATCGCTTCTCTCTACTTT
CAAGGTATGATCCAATTTCTCTCTTCTTTCTCTGTAATCCTTTCGTTGAGTTTTGTTTCCGATCAATCAT
AGGTAGTTTTCTTGTTTCGAAGCATGAGATCTAGGAATTTTTTGTGATTTTCCAAAATTGAGATCGGTTT
GAAATTGAATTTTACAGCTTGAATCTCAGATCTTGTTTTATCAATGTTTTCGATGGCTTGCGATGTAGAT
CTATGATAATTGTGGTTCAGTTTTGTTAGGAATCGATTTCGGTTTAGCAATTGCAGATTAATTAGGGTTT
CCAATTGAATTCTTCAGATCCGTTATGGAATTATGTCAAATAATTTATTCAAATTGGAAATTATTGTTAG
ATCCACTCTTAATCTGTTTGATCCAAGCTTCAATTAGGGTTTTCACTTGTTTCAATTTCTTGTTATGGAT
TCTGATTTATCTGTTGATGTTAGATCCACTCTTAATCTGTTTGATCCAAGCGTTAATTAGGGTTTTCACT
TGTTTCAATTTCGTGTGTTGGATTCTGATTTATCTGTTGTTGATGTGATTACAGTCTGAACAATGCTTCA
ACCTAAGAAGAAGAGAAAGGTTGGAGGAAACACCATGAGCAAGCTCGAGAAGTTTACCAACTGCTACAGC
CTCTCTAAGACCCTCAGGTTCAAGGCTATCCCTGTGGGAAAGACCCAAGAGAATATCGACAACAAGAGGC
TCCTCGTCGAGGATGAGAAGAGAGCTGAAGATTACAAGGGCGTGAAGAAGCTCCTCGACAGGTACTACCT
CAGCTTCATCAACGATGTGCTCCACAGCATCAAGCTCAAGAACCTCAACAACTACATCAGCCTCTTCCGT
AAGAAAACCAGGACCGAGAAAGAGAACAAAGAGCTTGAGAACCTCGAGATCAACCTCCGTAAAGAGATCG
CCAAGGCTTTCAAGGGAAACGAGGGATACAAGAGCCTCTTCAAGAAGGATATTATCGAGACAATCCTGCC
TGAGTTCCTGGACGATAAGGATGAGATCGCTCTCGTGAACAGCTTCAACGGATTCACTACTGCCTTCACC
GGATTCTTCAGAAACAGGGAAAACATGTTCAGCGAAGAGGCCAAGAGCACCTCTATCGCTTTCAGATGCA
TCAACGAGAACCTCACGCGTTACATCAGCAACATGGACATCTTCGAGAAGGTGGACGCCATCTTCGATAA
GCACGAGGTGCAAGAAATCAAAGAGAAGATCCTCAACAGCGACTACGACGTCGAGGACTTTTTTGAAGGG
GAGTTCTTCAACTTCGTTCTCACCCAAGAGGGCATCGACGTGTACAACGCTATTATCGGAGGATTCGTGA
CCGAGTCTGGGGAGAAGATTAAGGGACTCAACGAGTACATCAACCTGTACAACCAGAAAACGAAGCAGAA
GCTCCCGAAGTTCAAGCCGCTCTACAAGCAGGTTCTCTCTGATCGTGAGAGCCTCTCATTTTACGGTGAG
GGTTACACCTCTGACGAGGAAGTGCTTGAGGTTTTCCGTAACACCCTCAACAAGAACAGCGAGATCTTCT
CGTCCATCAAGAAGTTGGAGAAGCTTTTCAAGAACTTCGACGAGTACAGCAGCGCTGGGATCTTCGTTAA
GAACGGACCTGCTATCAGCACCATCAGCAAGGATATTTTCGGCGAGTGGAACGTGATCAGGGACAAGTGG
AATGCTGAGTACGATGACATCCACCTCAAGAAGAAGGCTGTCGTCACTGAGAAGTACGAGGATGACAGGC
GTAAGTCGTTCAAGAAGATCGGCTCTTTCAGCCTCGAGCAGCTTCAAGAATACGCTGATGCTGATCTCAG
CGTGGTCGAGAAGCTCAAAGAGATCATCATCCAGAAGGTCGACGAGATCTACAAGGTGTACGGGTCCTCT
GAGAAGTTGTTCGATGCTGATTTCGTCCTCGAGAAGAGTCTGAAGAAGAACGACGCTGTCGTCGCGATCA
TGAAGGATTTGCTCGACAGCGTGAAGTCCTTCGAGAACTATATCAAGGCCTTCTTCGGAGAGGGCAAAGA
GACTAATAGGGACGAGTCTTTCTACGGGGATTTCGTGCTCGCTTACGATATCCTCCTCAAGGTGGACCAT
ATCTACGACGCCATCAGAAACTACGTGACCCAGAAGCCTTACAGCAAGGACAAGTTCAAGTTGTACTTTC
AGAACCCGCAGTTCATGGGCGGATGGGACAAAGACAAAGAGACAGATTACAGGGCCACCATCCTCAGGTA
CGGGTCTAAGTACTACCTGGCCATCATGGACAAGAAATACGCCAAGTGCCTCCAAAAGATCGACAAGGAT
GACGTGAACGGGAACTATGAGAAGATCAACTACAAGCTCCTTCCGGGACCGAACAAGATGCTTCCTAAGG
TGTTCTTCAGCAAGAAATGGATGGCCTACTACAACCCGTCTGAGGACATCCAGAAAATCTACAAGAACGG
GACCTTCAAGAAAGGCGACATGTTCAACCTCAACGACTGCCACAAGCTCATCGATTTCTTCAAGGACAGC
ATCTCGCGTTACCCGAAGTGGTCTAACGCTTACGACTTTAACTTCAGCGAGACAGAAAAGTACAAGGATA
TCGCCGGGTTCTACCGTGAGGTTGAGGAACAGGGTTACAAGGTTAGCTTCGAGAGCGCCTCCAAGAAAGA
GGTTGACAAGTTGGTCGAAGAGGGCAAGCTCTACATGTTCCAGATCTATAACAAGGACTTCTCCGACAAG
AGCCACGGAACTCCTAACCTCCATACGATGTACTTCAAGCTGCTTTTCGACGAGAACAACCACGGGCAGA
TCAGACTTTCTGGTGGTGCTGAACTCTTCATGCGTAGGGCCTCACTCAAGAAAGAAGAGTTGGTTGTTCA
CCCGGCCAACTCTCCAATCGCTAACAAGAATCCTGACAACCCGAAAAAGACCACCACGCTGTCTTACGAC
GTCTACAAGGACAAAAGGTTCAGCGAGGACCAGTACGAGCTTCATATCCCGATCGCTATCAACAAGTGCC
CGAAGAACATCTTCAAGATCAATACCGAGGTGAGGGTGCTGCTCAAGCACGATGATAACCCTTACGTGAT
CGGAATCGATCGTGGTGAGAGAAACCTCCTCTACATCGTTGTGGTGGACGGAAAGGGAAACATCGTCGAG
CAGTACAGCCTGAACGAGATTATCAACAATTTCAACGGCATCAGGATCAAGACCGACTACCACTCACTCC
TCGATAAGAAAGAAAAAGAGCGTTTCGAGGCCAGGCAGAACTGGACTTCTATCGAAAACATCAAAGAGTT
GAAGGCCGGCTACATCTCTCAGGTGGTGCATAAGATCTGCGAGCTGGTGGAAAAGTACGATGCTGTGATC
GCTCTTGAGGACCTCAACTCTGGGTTCAAGAACAGTAGAGTGAAGGTTGAGAAGCAGGTCTACCAAAAGT
TCGAGAAGATGCTCATCGACAAGCTCAACTACATGGTGGACAAAAAGAGCAACCCTTGCGCTACCGGTGG
TGCTCTTAAGGGATACCAGATCACGAACAAGTTCGAGTCCTTCAAGAGCATGAGCACCCAGAACGGCTTC
ATCTTCTATATCCCTGCTTGGCTCACCAGCAAGATCGATCCTTCTACTGGTTTCGTGAACCTGCTCAAGA
CCAAGTACACCTCGATCGCCGACAGCAAGAAGTTCATCTCGTCTTTCGACAGGATCATGTACGTGCCGGA
AGAGGATCTTTTCGAGTTCGCTCTCGACTATAAGAACTTCAGCAGGACCGACGCCGACTACATTAAGAAG
TGGAAGCTCTACTCCTACGGGAACCGTATCAGGATCTTCCGAAATCCGAAGAAAAACAACGTGTTCGACT
GGGAAGAAGTGTGCCTCACCTCTGCCTACAAAGAACTGTTCAACAAGTACGGCATCAACTACCAGCAGGG
TGATATCAGGGCTCTTTTGTGCGAGCAGAGCGACAAGGCATTCTACAGCTCATTCATGGCCCTCATGTCT
CTCATGCTCCAGATGAGGAACTCTATCACCGGAAGGACCGATGTGGACTTCCTTATCTCTCCGGTCAAGA
ACTCTGACGGGATCTTCTACGACAGCCGTAACTATGAGGCTCAAGAGAACGCTATCCTGCCGAAGAATGC
TGATGCAAACGGGGCTTACAACATTGCGAGAAAGGTTCTCTGGGCTATCGGGCAGTTTAAGAAAGCGGAA
GATGAGAAGCTGGACAAGGTGAAGATCGCCATCTCCAACAAAGAGTGGCTTGAGTACGCTCAGACCTCCG
TTAAGCACAAGGGACCTAAGAAGAAGAGAAAGGTTTGAAATCATACAGCATTCCCAGAAAGAGAAACAGA
AGAAATATACAAACTTTCATTTTGAGAGCAGCACCTCGTCTATTGATTGCAGATAATATGCTTCTCATTT
GTATTTCCTTTTGATTATTTTTGTTTCTATCCCTTTGTTTGAGTCAATCTCAAATATTCGGTCATTGTTG
GTATGAAAAATCAAGCAGTTCATGTTAAGAGTCAATTTAAAATTAATATTTTTATATAGAGTTGTATGTG
AAATGATGTTGTGATTTGGTATATATGGATAAAGAGCTTGTCAGTTCATTTTGCTCTCATTTTTTTGGTA
TCCAAATAAGAAACACAAAAGGGATATGTCCCTCTACTATCAAATATTAGTTATAAGTATTCATGTTATA
CTATTCGATATTTTCTACCCCAATCGTTACCTATTTAAAAGTATTTACCCCTCCATCTATCAAACCCCTG
GACCCAGCTTTCCTATTACATGTGGCTTCATCTTAAGCCCCCAAACCTTTTTCTTATTTTTGATTTTTAA
AGGCTCATCTTAAAATTTATTACTCAAATTAATACCTCTTAATAACCCACCTCAAGGACCCAGTAATTAA
ATATCCAATTAGCTCCAGTAATTGGGGTTCATATTAGCTCCAGTCTTAAATTTTAAAGGCGATGATCGTA
TTCCTCCACTTGGTTCATTTATACTCAAAGAATACTCAATGTCTTTAGTGTTTAGATAACTTTTTGTAAA
TCATATAGATTGTTTTAACAAAAAACAATTCAATAGTAGATTTTCACATGAAAGTTACATAAAAATTCTT
TAAAATTACTTTCTCAAAAAATTGTTCCAAACATATTATCCCACAATTAAACTCAATCTGTTTTTCGAAA
CCTAAATCAAAACCAATCCAACTACCTTATATAATATATAATCAATACATTGTAAAGAACTGCATGTTCT
TTTAAATTTTGGGGGCAAAGTTATTCCGTACGTTCACACATGTACTAATAGGAGGTAATAAATGATATGT
GAAACAATCGAGGTGTAAACAAGCTAGCATTGAGCAGGCCTCCCAGCTTTCGTCCGTATCATCGGTTTCG
ACAACGTTCGTCAAGTTCAATGCATCAGTTTCATTGCCCACACACCAGAATCCTACTAAGTTTGAGTATT
ATGGCATTGGAAAAGCTGTTTTCTTCTATCATTTGTTCTGCTTGTAATTTACTGTGTTCTTTCAGTTTTT
GTTTTCGGACATCAAAATGCAAATGGATGGATAAGAGTTAATAAATGATATGGTCCTTTTGTTCATTCTC
AAATTATTATTATCTGTTGTTTTTACTTTAATGGGTTGAATTTAAGTAAGAAAGGAACTAACAGTGTGAT
ATTAAGGTGCAATGTTAGACATATAAAACAGTCTTTCACCTCTCTTTGGTTATGTCTTGAATTGGTTTGT
TTCTTCACTTATCTGTGTAATCAAGTTTACTATGAGTCTATGATCAAGTAATTATGCAATCAAGTTAAGT
ACAGTATAGGCTTTGTCATTGGCGGCTTTTTTTCTTCTTCTTCGTTCATACAGTTTTTTTTTGTTTATCA
GCTTACATTTTCTTGAACCGTAGCTTTCGTTTTCTTCTTTTTAACTTTCCATTCGGAGTTTTTGTATCTT
GTTTCATAGTTTGTCCCAGGATTAGAATGATTAGGCATCGAACCTTCAAGAATTTGATTGAATAAAACAT
CTTCATTCTTAAGATATGAAGATAATCTTCAAAAGGCCCCTGGGAATCTGAAAGAAGAGAAGCAGGCCCA
TTTATATGGGAAAGAACAATAGTATTTCTTATATAGGCCCATTTAAGTTGAAAACAATCTTCAAAAGTCC
CACATCGCTTAGATAAGAAAACGAAGCTGAGTTTATATACAGCTAGAGTCGAAGTAGTGATTGAAATTAC
TGATGAGTCCGTGAGGACGAAACGAGTAAGCTCGTCTAATTTCTACTAAGTGTAGATAGGGGGACTATGT
GAGTCGTGGCCGGCATGGTCCCAGCCTCCTCGCTGGCGCCGGCTGGGCAACATGCTTCGGCATGGCGAAT
GGGACTTTTTTGACGCTAGCCTAGTTCGCTTTTTTTCTTCTTCTTCGTTCATACAGTTTTTTTTTGTTTA
TCAGCTTACATTTTCTTGAACCGTAGCTTTCGTTTTCTTCTTTTTAACTTTCCATTCGGAGTTTTTGTAT
CTTGTTTCATAGTTTGTCCCAGGATTAGAATGATTAGGCATCGAACCTTCAAGAATTTGATTGAATAAAA
CATCTTCATTCTTAAGATATGAAGATAATCTTCAAAAGGCCCCTGGGAATCTGAAAGAAGAGAAGCAGGC
CCATTTATATGGGAAAGAACAATAGTATTTCTTATATAGGCCCATTTAAGTTGAAAACAATCTTCAAAAG
TCCCACATCGCTTAGATAAGAAAACGAAGCTGAGTTTATATACAGCTAGAGTCGAAGTAGTGATTGAAAT
TACTGATGAGTCCGTGAGGACGAAACGAGTAAGCTCGTCTAATTTCTACTAAGTGTAGATATGAGTACCG
GAATCACCAGGGCCGGCATGGTCCCAGCCTCCTCGCTGGCGCCGGCTGGGCAACATGCTTCGGCATGGCG
AATGGGACTTTTTTGTCTGTCGCGGGGAGAGAGGATTTTGAGGAAATAATTAATTGAATTACTTGTATTA
TTGATAAAGTAATTTAGATAAGTTGTTAGTACAACTTATTGCAACTATGGATAGACAAAAATCACTTATT
TTAAGGGGAGAAGTATATAACAACTTATTATAAAATTTCTGAGCAGCCGGCCTCCTCCAATCAATCATAG
AGAGTGGAGCCCATTCTGGAAAACCAAGGAACCCCCAACTTGCACTGGTGCGGTGGCCCAATTCAAAAAA
AACGGGGCCCAGCAAAGTAACGCCGTTGTAACGATTTATCAATCCAAACTCAAAAGGCGGCGAGATGCGT
TTAACTCCGTGAAATTAACAAACCGCCAACAACTTGCAATTTGCAACTACCGTTTCCAAGAAGAACTCAA
CCACACAACGTATCCTATCCCAAACCACACGCAACTAGTGACGCGTCATAAGGACACGTGTCACAATTTG
ACTGGTTAATAATTTCACCGCTTTTGCTATAAATTACCTCCAATCCCCTTAGCTTCTTCACAATTCAGTT
CCCAACCCTAACAATTCTTGTTCATATCGCTTCTCTCTACTTTCAAGGTATGATCCAATTTCTCTCTTCT
TTCTCTGTAATCCTTTCGTTGAGTTTTGTTTCCGATCAATCATAGGTAGTTTTCTTGTTTCGAAGCATGA
GATCTAGGAATTTTTTGTGATTTTCCAAAATTGAGATCGGTTTGAAATTGAATTTTACAGCTTGAATCTC
AGATCTTGTTTTATCAATGTTTTCGATGGCTTGCGATGTAGATCTATGATAATTGTGGTTCAGTTTTGTT
AGGAATCGATTTCGGTTTAGCAATTGCAGATTAATTAGGGTTTCCAATTGAATTCTTCAGATCCGTTATG
GAATTATGTCAAATAATTTATTCAAATTGGAAATTATTGTTAGATCCACTCTTAATCTGTTTGATCCAAG
CTTCAATTAGGGTTTTCACTTGTTTCAATTTCTTGTTATGGATTCTGATTTATCTGTTGATGTTAGATCC
ACTCTTAATCTGTTTGATCCAAGCGTTAATTAGGGTTTTCACTTGTTTCAATTTCGTGTGTTGGATTCTG
ATTTATCTGTTGTTGATGTGATTACAGTCTGAACAATGGGCAGCCACCACCACCACCACCACAGCGGAAT
GAGTTCACTGCCGTATAGGCAGCTAAGAAAATCAGGTGGCACCGAAGATGCAAAGAACATTAAGAAAGGG
CCTGCACCATTCTATCCACTTGAGGACGGTACAGCCGGTGAGCAATTGCATAAGGCCATGAAGAGATATG
CACTTGTACCAGGGACGATAGCCTTTACTGATGCTCACATTGAGGTCAATATCACTTATGCGGAATATTT
TGAAATGTCAGTCAGATTGGCAGAAGCTATGAAAAGGTATGGCTTAAATACCAATCACAGAATTGTGGTG
TGTTCTGAGAATAGTTTACAGTTCTTCATGCCAGTGTTGGGTGCACTATTTATTGGTGTAGCTGTTGCTC
CAGCTAACGACATTTACAATGAGAGAGAACTACTCAACTCTATGAATATTTCACAGCCCACAGTCGTATT
TGTGAGCAAGAAAGGATTGCAGAAGATACTTAACGTTCAGAAGAAACTTCCGATTATACAGAAGATCATT
ATTATGGACAGCAAAACTGACTACCAAGGCTTTCAGTCTATGTATACATTTGTGACATCTCATTTACCTC
CAGGCTTTAATGAGTATGACTTCGTTCCAGAATCATTTGATCGTGATAAGACTATCGCTCTTATTATGAA
TAGCTCTGGATCCACTGGTCTGCCGAAGGGAGTAGCATTGCCTCATAGGACAGCTTGTGTTAGGTTTTCA
CACGCAAGAGATCCGATATTTGGAAATCAGATCATTCCTGATACGGCTATATTGAGTGTTGTACCATTTC
ACCATGGCTTTGGAATGTTTACCACACTTGGGTACTTGATTTGCGGCTTTAGAGTGGTACTGATGTACAG
GTTCGAGGAGGAACTTTTCCTACGAAGTCTCCAAGATTACAAAATCCAATCCGCTTTGTTAGTTCCTACA
CTGTTTTCCTTCTTCGCGAAATCTACCCTGATTGACAAATATGATCTCTCTAATCTCCACGAAATAGCAA
GTGGTGGTGCACCTCTTTCAAAAGAGGTTGGAGAAGCAGTTGCCAAACGTTTTCATCTACCAGGTATCAG
ACAAGGATATGGTCTTACTGAGACAACATCAGCCATATTAATTACCCCTGAAGGCGATGATAAGCCTGGT
GCTGTTGGAAAAGTTGTTCCATTCTTCGAAGCAAAAGTGGTAGACTTGGATACTGGCAAGACGCTTGGAG
TCAACCAAAGAGGTGAACTGTGCGTTAGAGGGCCTATGATCATGTCTGGGTACGTTAACAATCCTGAGGC
AACCAATGCGTTAATTGACAAAGATGGCTGGTTACATAGTGGAGATATTGCGTACTGGGACGAAGATGAG
CACTTCTTCATAGTGGATAGGTTGAAGTCTCTCATCAAGTACAAAGGTTATCAAGTAGCTCCTGCTGAAT
TAGAGTCAATCCTTCTTCAACATCCCAACATTTTCGATGCTGGAGTGGCCGGATTGCCCGATGATGATGC
CGGTGAATTGCCCGCAGCTGTTGTTGTGCTGGAACATGGTAAGACTATGACAGAGAAGGAAATAGTGGAC
TATGTCGCTAGCCAAGTTACTACTGCTAAGAAACTCCGTGGAGGGGTTGTCTTTGTTGATGAAGTCCCAA
AAGGATTGACTGGGAAACTTGATGCTCGAAAGATAAGAGAGATTCTCATTAAAGCTAAGAAGGGTGGAAA
ATCCAAACTATAAAAGGGCTAAGACCTAAGCTAGCCTAGAATCGATCGTTCAAACATTTGGCAATAAAGT
TTCTTAAGATTGAATCCTGTTGCCGGTCTTGCGATGATTATCATATAATTTCTGTTGAATTACGTTAAGC
ATGTAATAATTAACATGTAATGCATGACGTTATTTATGAGATGGGTTTTTATGATTAGAGTCCCGCAATT
ATACATTTAATACGCGATAGAAAACAAAATATAGCGCGCAAACTAGGATAAATTATCGCGCGCGGTGTCA
TCTATGTTACTAGATCTGAGTGACCTAAGCTAGCCTAGTGTCTGAGGCGGCCAACAAACTATTCGTCACG
TCGACAAAATTTAGAACGAACTTAATTATGATCTCAAATACATTGATACATATCTCATCTAGATCTAGGT
TATCATTATGTAAGAAAGTTTTGACGAATATGGCACGACAAAATGGCTAGACTCGATGTAATTGGTATCT
CAACTCAACATTATACTTATACCAAACATTAGTTAGACAAAATTTAAACAACTATTTTTTATGTATGCAA
GAGTCAGCATATGTATAATTGATTCAGAATCGTTTTGACGAGTTCGGATGTAGTAGTAGCCATTATTTAA
TGTACATACTAATCGTGAATAGTGAATATGATGAAACATTGTATCTTATTGTATAAATATCCATAAACAC
ATCATGAAAGACACTTTCTTTCACGGTCTGAATTAATTATGATACAATTCTAATAGAAAACGAATTAAAT
TACGTTGAATTGTATGAAATCTAATTGAACAAGCCAACCACGACGACGACTAACGTTGCCTGGATTGACT
CGGTTTAAGTTAACCACTAAAAAAACGGAGCTGTCATGTAACACGCGGATCGAGCAGGTCACAGTCATGA
AGCCATCAAAGCAAAAGAACTAATCCAAGGGCTGAGATGATTAATTAGTTTAAAAATTAGTTAACACGAG
GGAAAAGGCTGTCTGACAGCCAGGTCACGTTATCTTTACCTGTGGTCGAAATGATTCGTGTCTGTCGATT
TTAATTATTTTTTTGAAAGGCCGAAAATAAAGTTGTAAGAGATAAACCCGCCTATATAAATTCATATATT
TTCCTCTCCGCTTTGAATTGTCTCGTTGTCCTCCTCACTTTCATCAGCCGTTTTGAATCTCCGGCGACTT
GACAGAGAAGAACAAGGAAGAAGTCTAAGAGAGAAAGTAAGAGATAATCCAGGAGATTCATTCTCCGTTT
TGAATCTTCCTCAATCTCATCTTCTTCCGCTCTTTCTTTCCAAGGTAATAGGAACTTTCTGGATCTACTT
TATTTGCTGGATCTCGATCTTGTTTTCTCAATTTCCTTGAGATCTGGAATTCGTTTAATTTGGATCTGTG
AACCTCCACTAAATCTTTTGGTTTTACTAGAATCGATCTAAGTTGACCGATCAGTTAGCTCGATTATAGC
TACCAGAATTTGGCTTGACCTTGATGGAGAGATCCATGTTCATGTTACCTGGGAAATGATTTGTATATGT
GAATTGAAATCTGAACTGTTGAAGTTAGATTGAATCTGAACACTGTCAATGTTAGATTGAATCTGAACAC
TGTTTAAGGTTAGATGAAGTTTGTGTATAGATTCTTCGAAACTTTAGGATTTGTAGTGTCGTACGTTGAA
CAGAAAGCTATTTCTGATTCAATCAGGGTTTATTTGACTGTATTGAACTCTTTTTGTGTGTTTGCAGCTC
ATAAAAATCTGCCCACGACTCACATAGTCCCCCTCAAACACCATGGATCATTATCTTGATATTAGACTTA
GACCTGATCCTGAATTTCCTCCTGCTCAACTTATGTCTGTTCTTTTTGGAAAGCTTCATCAAGCTCTTGT
TGCTCAAGGAGGAGATAGAATTGGAGTTTCTTTTCCTGATCTTGATGAATCTAGATCTAGACTTGGAGAA
AGACTTAGAATTCATGCTTCTGCTGATGATCTTAGAGCTCTTCTTGCTAGACCTTGGCTTGAAGGACTTA
GAGATCATCTTCAATTTGGAGAACCTGCTGTTGTTCCTCATCCTACTCCTTATAGACAAGTTTCTAGAGT
TCAAGCTAAGTCTAATCCTGAAAGACTTAGAAGAAGATTGATGAGGAGACATGATCTTTCTGAAGAAGAA
GCTAGAAAGAGAATTCCTGATACTGTTGCTAGAGCTCTTGATCTTCCTTTTGTTACTCTTAGATCTCAAT
CTACTGGACAACATTTTAGACTTTTTATTAGACATGGACCTCTTCAAGTTACTGCTGAAGAAGGAGGATT
TACTTGTTATGGACTTTCTAAGGGAGGATTTGTTCCTTGGTTTTGAAAGGGCTAAGACCTAAGCTAGCCT
AGAATCATATGAAGATGAAGATGAAATATTTGGTGTGTCAAATAAAAAGCTTGTGTGCTTAAGTTTGTGT
TTTTTTCTTGGCTTGTTGTGTTATGAATTTGTGGCTTTTTCTAATATTAAATGAATGTAAGATCTCATTA
TAATGAATAAACAAATGTTTCTATAATCCATTGTGAATGTTTTGTTGGATCTCTTCTGCAGCATATAACT
ACTGTATGTGCTATGGTATGGACTATGGAATATGATTAAAGATAAGTGAGTGACCTAAGCTAGCCTAGTG
TCTCTGTCTGTGAGACCTCTGGTTTAAACTATCAGTGTTTGACAGGATATATTGGCGGGTAAACCTAAGA
GAAAAGAGCGTTTATTAGAATAATCGGATATTTAAAAGGGCGTGAAAAGGTTTATCCGTTCGTCCATTTG
TATGTGCATGCCAACCACAGGGTTCCCCTCGGGATCAAAGTACTTTGATCCAACCCCTCCGCTGCTATAG
TGCAGTCGGCTTCTGACGTTCAGTGCAGCCTTCTTCTGAAAACGACATGTCGCACAAGTCCTAAGTTACG
CGACAGGCTGCCGCCCTGCCCTTTTCCTGGCGTTTTCTTGTCGCGTGTTTTAGTCGCATAAAGTAGAATA
CTTGCGACTAGAACCGGAGACATTACGCCATGAACAAGAGCGCCGCCGCTGGCCTGCTGGGCTATGCCCG
CGTCAGCACCGACGACCAGGACTTGACCAACCAACGGGCCGAACTGCACGCGGCCGGCTGCACCAAGCTG
TTTTCCGAGAAGATCACCGGCACCAGGCGCGACCGCCCGGAGCTGGCCAGGATGCTTGACCACCTACGCC
CTGGCGACGTTGTGACAGTGACCAGGCTAGACCGCCTGGCCCGCAGCACCCGCGACCTACTGGACATTGC
CGAGCGCATCCAGGAGGCCGGCGCGGGCCTGCGTAGCCTGGCAGAGCCGTGGGCCGACACCACCACGCCG
GCCGGCCGCATGGTGTTGACCGTGTTCGCCGGCATTGCCGAGTTCGAGCGTTCCCTAATCATCGACCGCA
CCCGGAGCGGGCGCGAGGCCGCCAAGGCCCGAGGCGTGAAGTTTGGCCCCCGCCCTACCCTCACCCCGGC
ACAGATCGCGCACGCCCGCGAGCTGATCGACCAGGAAGGCCGCACCGTGAAAGAGGCGGCTGCACTGCTT
GGCGTGCATCGCTCGACCCTGTACCGCGCACTTGAGCGCAGCGAGGAAGTGACGCCCACCGAGGCCAGGC
GGCGCGGTGCCTTCCGTGAGGACGCATTGACCGAGGCCGACGCCCTGGCGGCCGCCGAGAATGAACGCCA
AGAGGAACAAGCATGAAACCGCACCAGGACGGCCAGGACGAACCGTTTTTCATTACCGAAGAGATCGAGG
CGGAGATGATCGCGGCCGGGTACGTGTTCGAGCCGCCCGCGCACATCTCAACCGTGCGGCTGCATGAAAT
CCTGGCCGGTTTGTCTGATGCCAAGCTGGCGGCCTGGCCGGCCAGCTTGGCCGCTGAAGAAACCGAGCGC
CGCCGTCTAAAAAGGTGATGTGTATTTGAGTAAAACAGCTTGCGTCATGCGGTCGCTGCGTATATGATGC
GATGAGTAAATAAACAAATACGCAAGGGGAACGCATGAAGGTTATCGCTGTACTTAACCAGAAAGGCGGG
TCAGGCAAGACGACCATCGCAACCCATCTAGCCCGCGCCCTGCAACTCGCCGGGGCCGATGTTCTGTTAG
TCGATTCCGATCCCCAGGGCAGTGCCCGCGATTGGGCGGCCGTGCGGGAAGATCAACCGCTAACCGTTGT
CGGCATCGACCGCCCGACGATTGACCGCGACGTGAAGGCCATCGGCCGGCGCGACTTCGTAGTGATCGAC
GGAGCGCCCCAGGCGGCGGACTTGGCTGTGTCCGCGATCAAGGCAGCCGACTTCGTGCTGATTCCGGTGC
AGCCAAGCCCTTACGACATATGGGCCACCGCCGACCTGGTGGAGCTGGTTAAGCAGCGCATTGAGGTCAC
GGATGGAAGGCTACAAGCGGCCTTTGTCGTGTCGCGGGCGATCAAAGGCACGCGCATCGGCGGTGAGGTT
GCCGAGGCGCTGGCCGGGTACGAGCTGCCCATTCTTGAGTCCCGTATCACGCAGCGCGTGAGCTACCCAG
GCACTGCCGCCGCCGGCACAACCGTTCTTGAATCAGAACCCGAGGGCGACGCTGCCCGCGAGGTCCAGGC
GCTGGCCGCTGAAATTAAATCAAAACTCATTTGAGTTAATGAGGTAAAGAGAAAATGAGCAAAAGCACAA
ACACGCTAAGTGCCGGCCGTCCGAGCGCACGCAGCAGCAAGGCTGCAACGTTGGCCAGCCTGGCAGACAC
GCCAGCCATGAAGCGGGTCAACTTTCAGTTGCCGGCGGAGGATCACACCAAGCTGAAGATGTACGCGGTA
CGCCAAGGCAAGACCATTACCGAGCTGCTATCTGAATACATCGCGCAGCTACCAGAGTAAATGAGCAAAT
GAATAAATGAGTAGATGAATTTTAGCGGCTAAAGGAGGCGGCATGGAAAATCAAGAACAACCAGGCACCG
ACGCCGTGGAATGCCCCATGTGTGGAGGAACGGGCGGTTGGCCAGGCGTAAGCGGCTGGGTTGCCTGCCG
GCCCTGCAATGGCACTGGAACCCCCAAGCCCGAGGAATCGGCGTGAGCGGTCGCAAACCATCCGGCCCGG
TACAAATCGGCGCGGCGCTGGGTGATGACCTGGTGGAGAAGTTGAAGGCCGCGCAGGCCGCCCAGCGGCA
ACGCATCGAGGCAGAAGCACGCCCCGGTGAATCGTGGCAAGCGGCCGCTGATCGAATCCGCAAAGAATCC
CGGCAACCGCCGGCAGCCGGTGCGCCGTCGATTAGGAAGCCGCCCAAGGGCGACGAGCAACCAGATTTTT
TCGTTCCGATGCTCTATGACGTGGGCACCCGCGATAGTCGCAGCATCATGGACGTGGCCGTTTTCCGTCT
GTCGAAGCGTGACCGACGAGCTGGCGAGGTGATCCGCTACGAGCTTCCAGACGGGCACGTAGAGGTTTCC
GCAGGGCCGGCCGGCATGGCCAGTGTGTGGGATTACGACCTGGTACTGATGGCGGTTTCCCATCTAACCG
AATCCATGAACCGATACCGGGAAGGGAAGGGAGACAAGCCCGGCCGCGTGTTCCGTCCACACGTTGCGGA
CGTACTCAAGTTCTGCCGGCGAGCCGATGGCGGAAAGCAGAAAGACGACCTGGTAGAAACCTGCATTCGG
TTAAACACCACGCACGTTGCCATGCAGCGTACGAAGAAGGCCAAGAACGGCCGCCTGGTGACGGTATCCG
AGGGTGAAGCCTTGATTAGCCGCTACAAGATCGTAAAGAGCGAAACCGGGCGGCCGGAGTACATCGAGAT
CGAGCTAGCTGATTGGATGTACCGCGAGATCACAGAAGGCAAGAACCCGGACGTGCTGACGGTTCACCCC
GATTACTTTTTGATCGATCCCGGCATCGGCCGTTTTCTCTACCGCCTGGCACGCCGCGCCGCAGGCAAGG
CAGAAGCCAGATGGTTGTTCAAGACGATCTACGAACGCAGTGGCAGCGCCGGAGAGTTCAAGAAGTTCTG
TTTCACCGTGCGCAAGCTGATCGGGTCAAATGACCTGCCGGAGTACGATTTGAAGGAGGAGGCGGGGCAG
GCTGGCCCGATCCTAGTCATGCGCTACCGCAACCTGATCGAGGGCGAAGCATCCGCCGGTTCCTAATGTA
CGGAGCAGATGCTAGGGCAAATTGCCCTAGCAGGGGAAAAAGGTCGAAAAGGACTCTTTCCTGTGGATAG
CACGTACATTGGGAACCCAAAGCCGTACATTGGGAACCGGAACCCGTACATTGGGAACCCAAAGCCGTAC
ATTGGGAACCGGTCACACATGTAAGTGACTGATATAAAAGAGAAAAAAGGCGATTTTTCCGCCTAAAACT
CTTTAAAACTTATTAAAACTCTTAAAACCCGCCTGGCCTGTGCATAACTGTCTGGCCAGCGCACAGCCGA
AGAGCTGCAAAAAGCGCCTACCCTTCGGTCGCTGCGCTCCCTACGCCCCGCCGCTTCGCGTCGGCCTATC
GCGGCCGCTGGCCGCTCAAAAATGGCTGGCCTACGGCCAGGCAATCTACCAGGGCGCGGACAAGCCGCGC
CGTCGCCACTCGACCGCCGGCGCCCACATCAAGGCACCCTGCCTCGCGCGTTTCGGTGATGACGGTGAAA
ACCTCTGACACATGCAGCTCCCGGAGACAGTCACAGCTTGTCTGTAAGCGGATGCCGGGAGCAGACAAGC
CCGTCAGGGCGCGTCAGCGGGT
